>Addgene plasmid #236288 | pAAV.TBG.PI.FLPo.rBG | addgene full sequence | sequence record 471569 | Addgene NGS Result
CGCGCGTAATACGACTCACTATAGGGCGAATTGGGTACCGGGCCCCCCCTCGAGGTCGACGGTATCGGGG
GCATGCCCTGCAGGCAGCTGCGCGCTCGCTCGCTCACTGAGGCCGCCCGGGCAAAGCCCGGGCGTCGGGC
GACCTTTGGTCGCCCGGCCTCAGTGAGCGAGCGAGCGCGCAGAGAGGGAGTGGCCAACTCCATCACTAGG
GGTTCCTGCGGCCGCAGCCGTGTTTTAGAGCTAGAAATAGCAAGTTAAAATAAGGCTAGTCCGTAGCGCG
TGCGCCAATTCTGCAGACAAATTCTAGATGCATGTATAATTTCTACAGAACCTATTAGAAAGGATCACCC
AGCCTCTGCTTTTGTACAACTTTCCCTTAAAAAACTGCCAATTCCACTGCTGTTTGGCCCAATAGTGAGA
ACTTTTTCCTGCTGCCTCTTGGTGCTTTTGCCTATGGCCCCTATTCTGCCTGCTGAAGACACTCTTGCCA
GCATGGACTTAAACCCCTCCAGCTCTGACAATCCTCTTTCTCTTTTGTTTTACATGAAGGGTCTGGCAGC
CAAAGCAATCACTCAAAGTTCAAACCTTATCATTTTTTGCTTTGTTCCTCTTGGCCTTGGTTTTGTACAT
CAGCTTTGAAAATACCATCCCAGGGTTAATGCTGGGGTTAATTTATAACTAAGAGTGCTCTAGTTTTGCA
ATACAGGACATGCTATAAAAATGGAAAGATGTTGCTTTCTGAGAGACAGCTTTATTGCGGTAGTTTATCA
CAGTTAAATTGCTAACGCAGTCAGTGCTTCTGACACAACAGTCTCGAACTTAAGCTGCAGAAGTTGGTCG
TGAGGCACTGGGCAGGTAAGTATCAAGGTTACAAGACAGGTTTAAGGAGACCAATAGAAACTGGGCTTGT
CGAGACAGAGAAGACTCTTGCGTTTCTGATAGGCACCTATTGGTCTTACTGACATCCACTTTGCCTTTCT
CTCCACAGGTGTCCACTCCCAGTTCAATTACAGCTCTTAAGGCTAGAGTACTTAATACGACTCACTATAG
GCTAGCCTCGAGAATTGTACACTTTACTTAAAACCATTATCTGAGTGTGAAATGGCTCCTAAGAAGAAGA
GGAAGGTGATGAGCCAGTTCGACATCCTGTGCAAGACCCCCCCCAAGGTGCTGGTGCGGCAGTTCGTGGA
GAGATTCGAGAGGCCCAGCGGCGAGAAGATCGCCAGCTGTGCCGCCGAGCTGACCTACCTGTGCTGGATG
ATCACCCACAACGGCACCGCCATCAAGAGGGCCACCTTCATGAGCTACAACACCATCATCAGCAACAGCC
TGAGCTTCGACATCGTGAACAAGAGCCTGCAGTTCAAGTACAAGACCCAGAAGGCCACCATCCTGGAGGC
CAGCCTGAAGAAGCTGATCCCCGCCTGGGAGTTCACCATCATCCCTTACAACGGCCAGAAGCACCAGAGC
GACATCACCGACATCGTGTCCAGCCTGCAGCTGCAGTTCGAGAGCAGCGAGGAGGCCGACAAGGGCAACA
GCCACAGCAAGAAGATGCTGAAGGCCCTGCTGTCCGAGGGCGAGAGCATCTGGGAGATCACCGAGAAGAT
CCTGAACAGCTTCGAGTACACCAGCAGGTTCACCAAGACCAAGACCCTGTACCAGTTCCTGTTCCTGGCC
ACATTCATCAACTGCGGCAGGTTCAGCGACATCAAGAACGTGGACCCCAAGAGCTTCAAGCTGGTGCAGA
ACAAGTACCTGGGCGTGATCATTCAGTGCCTGGTGACCGAGACCAAGACAAGCGTGTCCAGGCACATCTA
CTTTTTCAGCGCCAGAGGCAGGATCGACCCCCTGGTGTACCTGGACGAGTTCCTGAGGAACAGCGAGCCC
GTGCTGAAGAGAGTGAACAGGACCGGCAACAGCAGCAGCAACAAGCAGGAGTACCAGCTGCTGAAGGACA
ACCTGGTGCGCAGCTACAACAAGGCCCTGAAGAAGAACGCCCCCTACCCCATCTTCGCTATCAAGAACGG
CCCTAAGAGCCACATCGGCAGGCACCTGATGACCAGCTTTCTGAGCATGAAGGGCCTGACCGAGCTGACA
AACGTGGTGGGCAACTGGAGCGACAAGAGGGCCTCCGCCGTGGCCAGGACCACCTACACCCACCAGATCA
CCGCCATCCCCGACCACTACTTCGCCCTGGTGTCCAGGTACTACGCCTACGACCCCATCAGCAAGGAGAT
GATCGCCCTGAAGGACGAGACCAACCCCATCGAGGAGTGGCAGCACATCGAGCAGCTGAAGGGCAGCGCC
GAGGGCAGCATCAGATACCCCGCCTGGAACGGCATCATCAGCCAGGAGGTGCTGGACTACCTGAGCAGCT
ACATCAACAGGCGGATCTGACCATTAACGCGGCGTGGTACCACTAGAGTCGACCCGGGCGGCCTCGAGGA
CGGGGTGAACTACGCCTGAGGATCCGATCTTTTTCCCTCTGCCAAAAATTATGGGGACATCATGAAGCCC
CTTGAGCATCTGACTTCTGGCTAATAAAGGAAATTTATTTTCATTGCAATAGTGTGTTGGAATTTTTTGT
GTCTCTCAGTTAACACGTGCGACCGAGCGGCCGCAGGAACCCCTAGTGATGGAGTTGGCCACTCCCTCTC
TGCGCGCTCGCTCGCTCACTGAGGCCGGGCGACCAAAGGTCGCCCGACGCCCGGGCTTTGCCCGGGCGGC
CTCAGTGAGCGAGCGAGCGCGCAGCTGCCTGCAGGGGCGCCAAGCCGAATTCTGCAGATATCCATCACAC
TGGCGGCCGCTCGACTAGAGCGGCCGCCACCGCGGTGGAGCTCCAGCTTTTGTTCCCTTTAGTGAGGGTT
AATTGCGCGCTTGGCGTAATCATGGTCATAGCTGTTTCCTGTGTGAAATTGTTATCCGCTCACAATTCCA
CACAACATACGAGCCGGAAGCATAAAGTGTAAAGCCTGGGGTGCCTAATGAGTGAGCTAACTCACATTAA
TTGCGTTGCGCTCACTGCCCGCTTTCCAGTCGGGAAACCTGTCGTGCCAGCTGCATTAATGAATCGGCCA
ACGCGCGGGGAGAGGCGGTTTGCGTATTGGGCGCTCTTCCGCTTCCTCGCTCACTGACTCGCTGCGCTCG
GTCGTTCGGCTGCGGCGAGCGGTATCAGCTCACTCAAAGGCGGTAATACGGTTATCCACAGAATCAGGGG
ATAACGCAGGAAAGAACATGTGAGCAAAAGGCCAGCAAAAGGCCAGGAACCGTAAAAAGGCCGCGTTGCT
GGCGTTTTTCCATAGGCTCCGCCCCCCTGACGAGCATCACAAAAATCGACGCTCAAGTCAGAGGTGGCGA
AACCCGACAGGACTATAAAGATACCAGGCGTTTCCCCCTGGAAGCTCCCTCGTGCGCTCTCCTGTTCCGA
CCCTGCCGCTTACCGGATACCTGTCCGCCTTTCTCCCTTCGGGAAGCGTGGCGCTTTCTCATAGCTCACG
CTGTAGGTATCTCAGTTCGGTGTAGGTCGTTCGCTCCAAGCTGGGCTGTGTGCACGAACCCCCCGTTCAG
CCCGACCGCTGCGCCTTATCCGGTAACTATCGTCTTGAGTCCAACCCGGTAAGACACGACTTATCGCCAC
TGGCAGCAGCCACTGGTAACAGGATTAGCAGAGCGAGGTATGTAGGCGGTGCTACAGAGTTCTTGAAGTG
GTGGCCTAACTACGGCTACACTAGAAGAACAGTATTTGGTATCTGCGCTCTGCTGAAGCCAGTTACCTTC
GGAAAAAGAGTTGGTAGCTCTTGATCCGGCAAACAAACCACCGCTGGTAGCGGTGGTTTTTTTGTTTGCA
AGCAGCAGATTACGCGCAGAAAAAAAGGATCTCAAGAAGATCCTTTGATCTTTTCTACGGGGTCTGACGC
TCAGTGGAACGAAAACTCACGTTAAGGGATTTTGGTCATGAGATTATCAAAAAGGATCTTCACCTAGATC
CTTTTAAATTAAAAATGAAGTTTTAAATCAATCTAAAGTATATATGAGTAAACTTGGTCTGACAGTTACC
AATGCTTAATCAGTGAGGCACCTATCTCAGCGATCTGTCTATTTCGTTCATCCATAGTTGCCTGACTCCC
CGTCGTGTAGATAACTACGATACGGGAGGGCTTACCATCTGGCCCCAGTGCTGCAATGATACCGCGAGAC
CCACGCTCACCGGCTCCAGATTTATCAGCAATAAACCAGCCAGCCGGAAGGGCCGAGCGCAGAAGTGGTC
CTGCAACTTTATCCGCCTCCATCCAGTCTATTAATTGTTGCCGGGAAGCTAGAGTAAGTAGTTCGCCAGT
TAATAGTTTGCGCAACGTTGTTGCCATTGCTACAGGCATCGTGGTGTCACGCTCGTCGTTTGGTATGGCT
TCATTCAGCTCCGGTTCCCAACGATCAAGGCGAGTTACATGATCCCCCATGTTGTGCAAAAAAGCGGTTA
GCTCCTTCGGTCCTCCGATCGTTGTCAGAAGTAAGTTGGCCGCAGTGTTATCACTCATGGTTATGGCAGC
ACTGCATAATTCTCTTACTGTCATGCCATCCGTAAGATGCTTTTCTGTGACTGGTGAGTACTCAACCAAG
TCATTCTGAGAATAGTGTATGCGGCGACCGAGTTGCTCTTGCCCGGCGTCAATACGGGATAATACCGCGC
CACATAGCAGAACTTTAAAAGTGCTCATCATTGGAAAACGTTCTTCGGGGCGAAAACTCTCAAGGATCTT
ACCGCTGTTGAGATCCAGTTCGATGTAACCCACTCGTGCACCCAACTGATCTTCAGCATCTTTTACTTTC
ACCAGCGTTTCTGGGTGAGCAAAAACAGGAAGGCAAAATGCCGCAAAAAAGGGAATAAGGGCGACACGGA
AATGTTGAATACTCATACTCTTCCTTTTTCAATATTATTGAAGCATTTATCAGGGTTATTGTCTCATGAG
CGGATACATATTTGAATGTATTTAGAAAAATAAACAAATAGGGGTTCCGCGCACATTTCCCCGAAAAGTG
CCACCTAAATTGTAAGCGTTAATATTTTGTTAAAATTCGCGTTAAATTTTTGTTAAATCAGCTCATTTTT
TAACCAATAGGCCGAAATCGGCAAAATCCCTTATAAATCAAAAGAATAGACCGAGATAGGGT
[37 nt withheld, positions 5173-5209]
AAAGAACGTGGACTCCAACGTCAAAGG
[49 nt withheld, positions 5237-5285]
T
[91 nt withheld, positions 5287-5377]
G
[124 nt withheld, positions 5379-5502]
CCCATTCGCCATTCAGGCTGCGCAACTGTTGGGAAGGGCGATCGGTGCGGGCCTCTTCGCTATTACGCCA
GCTGGCGAAAGGGGGATGTGCTGCAAGGCGATTAAGTTGGGTAACGCCAGGGTTTTCCCAGTCACGACGT
TGTAAAACGACGGCCAGTGAG
Features (pLannotate 1.2.2; 21 found; start..end, strand, type, name):
      7..25      +  promoter       T7 promoter: promoter for bacteriophage T7 RNA polymerase
     34..67      -  misc_feature   MCS (fragment): pBluescript multiple cloning site
     77..217     -  repeat_region  AAV2 ITR: inverted terminal repeat of adeno-associated virus serotype 2 inverted
    232..274     +  misc_RNA       gRNA scaffold (fragment): guide RNA scaffold for the Streptococcus pyogenes CRISPR/Cas9 system
    309..718     +  promoter       TBG promoter: promoter from the human thyroxine-binding globulin gene (Yan et al., 2012)
    856..988     +  intron         chimeric intron: chimera between introns from human β-globin and immunoglobulin heavy chain genes
   1033..1051    +  promoter       T7 promoter: promoter for bacteriophage T7 RNA polymerase
   1102..2400    +  CDS            FLPo: nuclear-targeted site-specific recombinase FLPo is a mouse codon-optimized fusion between the SV40 nuclear localization signal and a thermostable version of the Saccharomyces cerevisiae site-specific recombinase FLP. Recombination occurs at FRT sequences.
   2543..2598    +  polyA_signal   β-globin poly(A) signal: rabbit β-globin polyadenylation signal (Gil and Proudfoot, 1987)
   2625..2765    +  repeat_region  AAV2 ITR: inverted terminal repeat of adeno-associated virus serotype 2 inverted
   2815..2843    -  misc_feature   MCS (fragment): pBluescript multiple cloning site
   2856..2874    -  promoter       T3 promoter: promoter for bacteriophage T3 RNA polymerase
   2919..2935    -  protein_bind   lac operator: The lac repressor binds to the lac operator to inhibit transcription in E. coli. This inhibition can be relieved by adding lactose or isopropyl-β-D-thiogalactopyranoside (IPTG). lac repressor encoded by lacI
   2943..2973    -  promoter       lac promoter: promoter for the E. coli lac operon
   2988..3009    -  protein_bind   CAP binding site: CAP binding activates transcription in the presence of cAMP. E. coli catabolite activator protein
   3022..3114    -  CDS            lacI (fragment): lac repressor; lacI; The lac repressor binds to the lac operator to inhibit transcription in E. coli. This inhibition can be relieved by adding lactose or isopropyl-β-D-thiogalactopyranoside (IPTG).
   3297..3885    -  rep_origin     ori: high-copy-number ColE1/pMB1/pBR322/pUC origin of replication
   4056..4916    -  CDS            AmpR: β-lactamase; bla; confers resistance to ampicillin, carbenicillin, and related antibiotics
   4917..5021    -  promoter       AmpR promoter: bla
   5074..5502    -  rep_origin     f1 ori (sequence partly withheld): f1 bacteriophage origin of replication; arrow indicates direction of (+) strand synthesis
   5507..5662    -  CDS            lacZα (fragment): LacZα fragment of β-galactosidase; lacZ fragment
