[The description below was written by a language model from this plasmid's Addgene catalogue record and pLannotate feature annotations shown in this document.]
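Description:
pAAV.TBG.PI.FLPo.rBG is a 5.7 kb adeno-associated virus transfer plasmid built on a pBluescript-derived pAAV backbone and designed to deliver the FLPo recombinase under a liver-directed promoter. In bacteria it is maintained at high copy from a ColE1/pUC-type origin and selected with ampicillin through the β-lactamase gene. The backbone also retains an f1 phage origin, T7 and T3 promoters, and remnants of the lac promoter/operator, lacZα and the pBluescript polylinker. The catalogue entry specifies a recombination-deficient host strain, in keeping with the instability of ITR-containing plasmids.

The expression cassette sits between two AAV2 inverted terminal repeats, which are the cis elements needed for replication and packaging of the intervening DNA into AAV particles when rep, cap and helper functions are supplied in trans. Within the ITRs, the human thyroxine-binding globulin (TBG) promoter, commonly used for hepatocyte-restricted expression, is followed by a chimeric β-globin/immunoglobulin intron (the "PI" in the name) that typically enhances transcript processing and expression. A short T7 promoter lies between the intron and the FLPo coding sequence, and the cassette ends with the rabbit β-globin polyadenylation signal (rBG). FLPo is a mouse codon-optimized, thermostable version of the yeast FLP recombinase fused to an SV40 nuclear localization signal; the mouse species listing presumably reflects this codon optimization. It catalyses recombination between FRT sites. A brief match annotated as a gRNA scaffold fragment upstream of the promoter is probably an incidental annotation hit.

The construct is suited to producing AAV that expresses FLPo in liver, for excising, inverting or activating FRT-flanked alleles and reporters in vivo. The record mentions an AAV8 viral preparation.
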