Addgene plasmid #236288: pAAV.TBG.PI.FLPo.rBG
Purpose: AAV vector expressing FLPo from TBG promoter
Depositing lab: Melina Fan & Addgene Research Program. Depositing organization: Addgene.
Backbone
  Vector backbone: pAAV
  Backbone size w/o insert (bp): 3365
  Total vector size (bp): 5663
  Vector type: AAV
Growth in bacteria
  Bacterial resistance: Ampicillin, 100 μg/mL
  Growth temperature: 30°C
  Growth strain: NEB Stable
  Copy number: High Copy
Gene/Insert
  Gene/Insert name: FLPo
  Species: M. musculus (mouse)
  Promoter: TBG
  Cloning method: Restriction Enzyme; 5′ cloning site XbaI (not destroyed); 3′ cloning site HpaI (not destroyed)
  Sequencing primers: 5′ pBluescriptKS
Terms and licenses: Academic/Nonprofit Terms; Industry Terms
How to cite: pAAV.TBG.PI.FLPo.rBG was a gift from Melina Fan & Addgene Research Program (Addgene plasmid # 236288 ; http://n2t.net/addgene:236288 ; RRID:Addgene_236288) For viral preps, please replace (Addgene plasmid # 236288) in the above sentence with: (Addgene viral prep # 236288-AAV8)
